Addgene plasmid #18045: pB1H2w2-zif268
Depositing lab: Scot Wolfe. Depositing organization: University of Massachusetts, Worcester. Publication: A systematic characterization of factors that regulate Drosophila segmentation via a bacterial one-hybrid system. Noyes MB, Meng X, Wakabayashi A, Sinha S, Brodsky MH, Wolfe SA. Nucleic Acids Res. 2008 May;36(8):2547-60. doi: 10.1093/nar/gkn048. Epub 2008 Mar 10. PubMed 18332042.
Backbone
  Vector backbone: ColE1
  Backbone size w/o insert (bp): 3700
  Vector type: Bacterial Expression
Growth in bacteria
  Bacterial resistance: Ampicillin, 100 μg/mL
  Growth temperature: 37°C
  Growth strain: DH5alpha
  Copy number: High Copy
Gene/Insert
  Gene/Insert name: zif268
  Species: M. musculus (mouse)
  Insert size (bp): 267
  Mutation: Zif268 is fused to the omega subunit of RNA polymerase and is to be used as a positive control.
  Cloning method: Restriction Enzyme; 5′ cloning site Kpn1 (not destroyed); 3′ cloning site Xba1 (destroyed during cloning)
  Sequencing primers: 5′ OMG5
Terms and licenses: Academic/Nonprofit Terms; Industry Terms: Not Available to Industry
How to cite: pB1H2w2-zif268 was a gift from Scot Wolfe (Addgene plasmid # 18045 ; http://n2t.net/addgene:18045 ; RRID:Addgene_18045)
