[The description below was written by a language model from this plasmid's Addgene catalogue record and pLannotate feature annotations shown in this document.]
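Description:
pB1H2w2-zif268 is a bacterial expression plasmid of about 4 kb from a bacterial one-hybrid (B1H) system. It expresses the DNA-binding domain of the mouse transcription factor Zif268 fused to the omega subunit of E. coli RNA polymerase. It replicates from a ColE1/pMB1-type origin and is selected through the β-lactamase (AmpR) gene, which confers ampicillin resistance. The catalogue lists it as high copy, although the annotation also detects a rop gene, which normally lowers copy number, along with the pBR322 bom region and a fragment of the ColE1 mobilization gene mbeC. An f1 phage origin is present, as is a residual lacZα fragment.

The expression cassette is driven by a lac UV5 promoter fragment followed by a lac operator, so transcription should be subject to lac repressor control and IPTG induction. Downstream lie the rpoZ (omega) coding sequence, a short FLAG epitope match usable for detecting the fusion protein, and then the 267 bp zinc-finger insert cloned between KpnI and XbaI sites. The annotation tool labels this insert as a ZFHD1 fragment, which fits because that composite domain includes Zif268 fingers. A short match to yeast GAL11 upstream of omega is also annotated, but the record does not explain its role.

In a one-hybrid assay, binding of the omega-tethered DNA-binding domain to a target site upstream of a weak promoter on a separate reporter plasmid recruits RNA polymerase and activates selectable reporter genes. This allows binding-site specificities to be recovered from randomized libraries. According to the record, this Zif268 fusion serves as the positive control for the system, which the associated study applied to Drosophila segmentation factors.
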