Features (pLannotate 1.2.2; 14 found; start..end, strand, type, name):
     12..35      +  promoter       lac UV5 promoter (fragment): E. coli lac promoter with an "up" mutation
     50..66      +  protein_bind   lac operator: The lac repressor binds to the lac operator to inhibit transcription in E. coli. This inhibition can be relieved by adding lactose or isopropyl-β-D-thiogalactopyranoside (IPTG). lac repressor encoded by lacI
    152..274     +  CDS            GAL11 (fragment): MED15_YEAST - Also known as ABE1 From Saccharomyces cerevisiae (strain ATCC 204508 / S288c) (Baker's yeast).
    306..575     +  CDS            RNAP ω (sequence partly withheld): DNA-directed RNA polymerase subunit omega; E. coli rpoZ; promotes RNA polymerase assembly
    585..608     +  CDS            3xFLAG (fragment): three tandem FLAG® epitope tags, followed by an enterokinase cleavage site
    645..816     +  CDS            ZFHD1 (DNA binding domain) (fragment): composite human DNA-binding domain composed of domains from the transcription factors Zif268 and Oct-1 (Pomerantz et al., 1995)
    956..1022    +  CDS            lacZα (fragment): LacZα fragment of β-galactosidase; lacZ fragment
   1027..1455    +  rep_origin     f1 ori (sequence partly withheld): f1 bacteriophage origin of replication; arrow indicates direction of (+) strand synthesis
   1508..1612    +  promoter       AmpR promoter: bla
   1613..2473    +  CDS            AmpR: β-lactamase; bla; confers resistance to ampicillin, carbenicillin, and related antibiotics
   2644..3232    +  rep_origin     ori: high-copy-number ColE1/pMB1/pBR322/pUC origin of replication
   3418..3558    -  misc_feature   bom: basis of mobility region from pBR322
   3660..3851    -  CDS            rop: Rop protein, which maintains plasmids at low copy number; rop
   3892..3966    +  CDS            mbeC (fragment): MBEC_ECOLX - Experimental evidence at protein level: Swiss-Prot protein existence level 1. Required for efficient mobilization of ColE1 plasmid and is thus essential to promote the specific transfer of the plasmid during conjugation. Probably functions by inducing DNA bending, helping the MbeA relaxase to melt the DNA around the nic site and cleave the phosphodiester bond. Binds specifically double-stranded DNA (dsDNA) containing the ColE1 oriT but does not recognize the inverted repeat (IR). From Escherichia coli.
>Addgene plasmid #18045 | pB1H2w2-zif268 | addgene full sequence | sequence record 299771 | Addgene NGS Result
GAATTCCGGGCTTTACACTTTATGCTTCCGGCTCGCATTATGTGTCGACTTGTGAGCGGATAACAATTTC
ACACAGGAAACAGCTATGCCTCAACAGCAGCAAATGCAACCTCCCAATTCAAGTGCGGACAACAACCCTT
TGCAACAGCAATCATCACAAAATACCGTACCAAACGTCCTCAACCAAATTAACCAAATCTTTTCTCCAGA
GGAGCAACGCAGCTTATTACAAGAAGCCATCGAAACCTGCAAGAATTTTGAAAAAACACAATTGTAAGTC
TCGGCTCCAAGAAGGAGATATACCCATG
[240 nt withheld, positions 309-548]
GCCGTTACCGCTATTGCTGAAGGTCGTGCGGCCGCGGACTACAAGGATGACGACGACAAGTTCCGGACCG
GTTCCAAGACACCCCCCCATGGTACCCGCCCATATGCTTGCCCTGTCGAGTCCTGCGATCGCCGCTTTTC
TCGCTCGGATGAGCTTACCCGCCATATCCGCATCCATACCGGTCAGAAGCCCTTCCAGTGTCGAATCTGC
ATGCGTAACTTCAGTCGTAGTGACCACCTTACCACCCACATCCGCACCCACACAGGCGAGAAGCCTTTTG
CCTGTGACATTTGTGGGAGGAAGTTTGCCAGGAGTGATGAACGCAAGAGGCATACCAAAATCCATTTAAG
ACAGAAGGACGTCTAGAGACTAGAAAAAGGCCGACAAGTCCCGCTCCGCTGAAGATCCTGGCGTAATAGC
GAAGAGGCCCGCACCGATCGCCCTTCCCAACAGTTGCGCAGCCTGAATGGCGAATGGG
[124 nt withheld, positions 1027-1150]
C
[91 nt withheld, positions 1152-1242]
A
[49 nt withheld, positions 1244-1292]
CCTTTGACGTTGGAGTCCACGTTCTTT
[37 nt withheld, positions 1320-1356]
ACCCTATCTCGGTCTATTCTTTTGATTTATAAGGGATTTTGCCGATTTCGGCCTATTGGTTAAAAAATGA
GCTGATTTAACAAAAATTTAACGCGAATTTTAACAAAATATTAACGCTTACAATTTAGGTGGCACTTTTC
GGGGAAATGTGCGCGGAACCCCTATTTGTTTATTTTTCTAAATACATTCAAATATGTATCCGCTCATGAG
ACAATAACCCTGATAAATGCTTCAATAATATTGAAAAAGGAAGAGTATGAGTATTCAACATTTCCGTGTC
GCCCTTATTCCCTTTTTTGCGGCATTTTGCCTTCCTGTTTTTGCTCACCCAGAAACGCTGGTGAAAGTAA
AAGATGCTGAAGATCAGTTGGGTGCACGAGTGGGTTACATCGAACTGGATCTCAACAGCGGTAAGATCCT
TGAGAGTTTTCGCCCCGAAGAACGTTTTCCAATGATGAGCACTTTTAAAGTTCTGCTATGTGGCGCGGTA
TTATCCCGTATTGACGCCGGGCAAGAGCAACTCGGTCGCCGCATACACTATTCTCAGAATGACTTGGTTG
AGTACTCACCAGTCACAGAAAAGCATCTTACGGATGGCATGACAGTAAGAGAATTATGCAGTGCTGCCAT
AACCATGAGTGATAACACTGCGGCCAACTTACTTCTGACAACGATCGGAGGACCGAAGGAGCTAACCGCT
TTTTTGCACAACATGGGGGATCATGTAACTCGCCTTGATCGTTGGGAACCGGAGCTGAATGAAGCCATAC
CAAACGACGAGCGTGACACCACGATGCCTGTAGCAATGGCAACAACGTTGCGCAAACTATTAACTGGCGA
ACTACTTACTCTAGCTTCCCGGCAACAATTAATAGACTGGATGGAGGCGGATAAAGTTGCAGGACCACTT
CTGCGCTCGGCCCTTCCGGCTGGCTGGTTTATTGCTGATAAATCTGGAGCCGGTGAGCGTGGGTCTCGCG
GTATCATTGCAGCACTGGGGCCAGATGGTAAGCCCTCCCGTATCGTAGTTATCTACACGACGGGGAGTCA
GGCAACTATGGATGAACGAAATAGACAGATCGCTGAGATAGGTGCCTCACTGATTAAGCATTGGTAACTG
TCAGACCAAGTTTACTCATATATACTTTAGATTGATTTAAAACTTCATTTTTAATTTAAAAGGATCTAGG
TGAAGATCCTTTTTGATAATCTCATGACCAAAATCCCTTAACGTGAGTTTTCGTTCCACTGAGCGTCAGA
CCCCGTAGAAAAGATCAAAGGATCTTCTTGAGATCCTTTTTTTCTGCGCGTAATCTGCTGCTTGCAAACA
AAAAAACCACCGCTACCAGCGGTGGTTTGTTTGCCGGATCAAGAGCTACCAACTCTTTTTCCGAAGGTAA
CTGGCTTCAGCAGAGCGCAGATACCAAATACTGTCCTTCTAGTGTAGCCGTAGTTAGGCCACCACTTCAA
GAACTCTGTAGCACCGCCTACATACCTCGCTCTGCTAATCCTGTTACCAGTGGCTGCTGCCAGTGGCGAT
AAGTCGTGTCTTACCGGGTTGGACTCAAGACGATAGTTACCGGATAAGGCGCAGCGGTCGGGCTGAACGG
GGGGTTCGTGCACACAGCCCAGCTTGGAGCGAACGACCTACACCGAACTGAGATACCTACAGCGTGAGCT
ATGAGAAAGCGCCACGCTTCCCGAAGGGAGAAAGGCGGACAGGTATCCGGTAAGCGGCAGGGTCGGAACA
GGAGAGCGCACGAGGGAGCTTCCAGGGGGAAACGCCTGGTATCTTTATAGTCCTGTCGGGTTTCGCCACC
TCTGACTTGAGCGTCGATTTTTGTGATGCTCGTCAGGGGGGCGGAGCCTATGGAAAAACGCCAGCAACGC
GGCCTTTTTACGGTTCCTGGCCTTTTGCTGGCCTTTTGCTCACATGTTCTTTCCTGCGTTATCCCCTGAT
TCTGTGGATAACCGTATTACCGCCTTTGAGTGAGCTGATACCGCTCGCCGCAGCCGAACGACCGAGCGCA
GCGAGTCAGTGAGCGAGGAAGCGGAAGAGCGCCTGATGCGGTATTTTCTCCTTACGCATCTGTGCGGTAT
TTCACACCGCATATGGTGCACTCTCAGTACAATCTGCTCTGATGCCGCATAGTTAAGCCAGTATACACTC
CGCTATCGCTACGTGACTGGGTCATGGCTGCGCCCCGACACCCGCCAACACCCGCTGACGCGCCCTGACG
GGCTTGTCTGCTCCCGGCATCCGCTTACAGACAAGCTGTGACCGTCTCCGGGAGCTGCATGTGTCAGAGG
TTTTCACCGTCATCACCGAAACGCGCGAGGCAGCTGCGGTAAAGCTCATCAGCGTGGTCGTGAAGCGATT
CACAGATGTCTGCCTGTTCATCCGCGTCCAGCTCGTTGAGTTTCTCCAGAAGCGTTAATGTCTGGCTTCT
GATAAAGCGGGCCATGTTAAGGGCGGTTTTTTCCTGTTTGGTCACTGATGCCTCCGTGTAAGGGGGATTT
CTGTTCATGGGGGTAATGATACCGATGAAACGAGAGAGGATGCTCACGATACGGGTTACTGATGATGAAC
ATGCCCGGTTACTGGAACGG
