>Addgene plasmid #18045 | pB1H2w2-zif268 | addgene partial sequence | sequence record 23881 | M13_pUC_rev
CATNCCTACGCGCAATGCAACCTCCCAATTCAAGTGCGGACAACAACCCTTTGCAACAGCAATCATCACA
AAATACCGTACCAAACGTCCTCAACCAAATTAACCAAATCTTTTCTCCAGAGGAGCAACGCAGCTTATTA
CAAGAAGCCATCGAAACCTGCAAGAATTTTGAAAAAACACAATTGTAAGTCTCGGCTCCAAGAAGGAGAT
ATACCCATG
[240 nt withheld, positions 220-459]
GCCGTTACCGCTATTGCTGAAGGTCGTGCGGCCGCGGACTACAAGGATGACGACGACAAGTTCCGGACCG
GTTCCAAGACACCCCCCCATGGTACCCGCCCATATGCTTGCCCTGTCGAGTCCTGCGATCGCCGCTTTTC
TCGCTCGGATGAGCTTACCGCTTCNTNTCCGCNTCCATACCGGTTCAAANGNCCCTTCCAGTGTCGAATC
TGCATGCGTAACTTCAGTCGTAGTGACCACCTTACCACCCACATCCGCACCCACACAGGCGAGAAGCNTT
TNGCCTGTGACATTTGTGGGAGGANTTTGCCAGGNGTGNTGACCNCAGAGGCTANCNAATCNTTTTTANA
AAAGANGCNTCTAAAACTAAAAAAGCCGAAAGTCCCCTCNCTGAAATCTGGG
