>Addgene plasmid #18045 | pB1H2w2-zif268 | addgene partial sequence | sequence record 38547 | F1ori-R 5'-AGGGAAGAAAGCGAAAGGAG-3'
[60 nt withheld, positions 1-60]
CCCATTCGCCATTCAGGCTGCGCAACTGTTGGGAAGGGCGATCGGTGCGGGCCTCTTCGCTATTACGCCA
GGATCTTCAGCGGAGCGGGACTTGTCGGCCTTTTTCTAGTCTCTAGACGTCCTTCTGTCTTAAATGGATT
TTGGTATGCCTCTTGCGTTCATCACTCCTGGCAAACTTCCTCCCACAAATGTCACAGGCAAAAGGCTTCT
CGCCTGTGTGGGTGCGGATGTGGGTGGTAAGGTGGTCACTACGACTGAAGTTACGCATGCAGATTCGACA
CTGGAAGGGCTTCTGACCGGTATGGATGCGGATATGGCGGGTAAGCTCATCCGAGCGAGAAAAGCGGCGA
TCGCAGGACTCGACAGGGCAAGCATATGGGCGGGTACCATGGGGGGGTGTCTTGGAACCGGTCCGGAACT
TGTCGTCGTCATCCTTGTAGTCCGCGGCCGCACGACCTTCAGCAATAGCGGTAACGGC
[240 nt withheld, positions 539-778]
CATGGGTATATCTCCTTCTTGGAGCCGAGACTTACAATTGTGTTTTTTCAAAATTCTTGCAGGTTTCGAT
GGCTTCTTGTAATAAGCTGCGTTGCTCCTCTG
